Addgene plasmid #138224: pFP.R275
Purpose: Expresses the split mCherry reporter interrupted by the PhoRadA intein (in cis)
Depositing lab: Baojun Wang. Depositing organization: University of Edinburgh. Publication: An expanded library of orthogonal split inteins enables modular multi-peptide assemblies. Pinto F, Thornton EL, Wang B. Nat Commun. 2020 Mar 23;11(1):1529. doi: 10.1038/s41467-020-15272-2. PubMed 32251274.
Backbone
  Vector backbone: pSB3T5
  Backbone manufacturer: BioBrick vector, IGEM registry
  Backbone size w/o insert (bp): 3252
  Total vector size (bp): 5737
  Vector type: Bacterial Expression, Synthetic Biology
Growth in bacteria
  Bacterial resistance: Tetracycline, 10 μg/mL
  Growth temperature: 37°C
  Growth strain: DH5alpha
  Copy number: Low Copy
Gene/Insert 1
  Gene/Insert name: araC
  Insert size (bp): 930
  Entrez Gene: araC (a.k.a. b0064, ECK0065)
  Promoter: iPC
  Cloning method: Gibson Cloning
  Sequencing primers: 5′ VF2 - TGCCACCTGACGTCTAAGAA
Gene/Insert 2
  Gene/Insert name: mCherryN(SGK).PhoRadA.(TQL)mCherryC.H6
  Species: Synthetic
  Insert size (bp): 1263
  Promoter: P(araBAD)
  Tag / fusion protein: 6xHis (C terminal on insert)
  Cloning method: Gibson Cloning
  Sequencing primers: 5′ araC_F2 - AACCCACTGGTGATACCATTCG; 3′ VR - ATTACCGCCTTTGAGTGAGC
Terms and licenses: Academic/Nonprofit Terms; Industry Terms: Not Available to Industry
How to cite: pFP.R275 was a gift from Baojun Wang (Addgene plasmid # 138224 ; http://n2t.net/addgene:138224 ; RRID:Addgene_138224)
