[The description below was written by a language model from this plasmid's Addgene catalogue record and pLannotate feature annotations shown in this document.]
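Description:
pFP.R275 is a low-copy bacterial expression plasmid for E. coli, built on the BioBrick vector pSB3T5 and totalling 5,737 bp. It replicates from a p15A origin, which is compatible with ColE1-type plasmids, and is selected with tetracycline through a tet promoter-driven tetracycline efflux gene. The cloning region sits between the BioBrick prefix and suffix and is insulated by flanking transcription terminators (T3Te, tonB and his operon terminators). The feature table also picks up short fragments of β-lactamase, an RSF origin and a bom site. These are partial annotation matches in the backbone, and nothing in the record indicates they are functional.

The payload is an arabinose-inducible reporter cassette assembled by Gibson cloning. The araC regulator gene is transcribed in the opposite direction to the reporter, from a promoter the record calls iPC, and its product controls the adjacent araBAD promoter so that expression responds to L-arabinose. P(araBAD) drives a single synthetic open reading frame in which an N-terminal mCherry fragment is followed by the RadA intein from Pyrococcus horikoshii (PhoRadA) and then the C-terminal mCherry fragment, ending in a 6xHis tag. The insert name indicates SGK and TQL as the residues at the two junctions with the intein.

Because the intein is contiguous within one polypeptide (in cis), it must excise itself and ligate the two mCherry halves to restore an intact fluorescent protein. Red fluorescence therefore reports splicing activity, and the His tag allows detection or purification of the products. The construct comes from work characterising a library of orthogonal split inteins for modular peptide assembly. There it most likely serves to test PhoRadA splicing at this mCherry insertion site.
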