Features (pLannotate 1.2.2; 17 found; start..end, strand, type, name):
     48..77      -  terminator     T3Te terminator: phage T3 early transcription terminator
    124..145     +  misc_feature   BioBrick prefix: BioBrick prefix for parts that do not start with "ATG"
    146..1024    -  CDS            araC: L-arabinose regulatory protein; araC
   1051..1335    +  promoter       araBAD promoter: araBAD; promoter of the L-arabinose operon of E. coli; the araC regulatory gene is transcribed in the opposite direction (Guzman et al., 1995)
   1365..1841    +  CDS            mCherry (fragment): monomeric derivative of DsRed fluorescent protein (Shaner et al., 2004) mammalian codon-optimized
   1842..2375    +  CDS            radA (fragment): RADA_PYRHO - Experimental evidence at protein level: Swiss-Prot protein existence level 1. Involved in DNA repair and in homologous recombination. Binds and assemble on single-stranded DNA to form a nucleoprotein filament. Hydrolyzes ATP in a ssDNA-dependent manner and promotes DNA strand exchange between homologous DNA molecules (By similarity). From Pyrococcus horikoshii (strain ATCC 700860 / DSM 12428 / JCM 9974 / NBRC 100139 / OT-3).
   2376..2606    +  CDS            mCherry (fragment): monomeric derivative of DsRed fluorescent protein (Shaner et al., 2004) mammalian codon-optimized
   2631..2651    +  misc_feature   BioBrick suffix: universal suffix for all parts
   2687..2718    +  terminator     tonB terminator: bidirectional E. coli tonB-P14 transcription terminator
   2765..2805    -  terminator     bacterial terminator (fragment): putative bacterial transcription terminator
   2818..3063    +  CDS            bla(M) (fragment): β-lactamase lacking the signal sequence; bla(M); allows cytosolic expression of β-lactamase
   3229..3773    +  rep_origin     p15A ori: Plasmids containing the medium-copy-number p15A origin of replication can be propagated in E. coli cells that contain a second plasmid with the ColE1 origin.
   3861..3916    +  rep_origin     RSF ori (fragment): Plasmids containing the RSF 1030 origin of replication can be propagated in E. coli cells that contain additional plasmids with compatible origins.
   4015..4041    -  misc_feature   bom (fragment): basis of mobility region from pBR322
   4389..4417    +  promoter       tet promoter: E. coli promoter for tetracycline efflux protein gene
   4465..5653    +  CDS            TcR (fragment): tetracycline efflux protein; tet; confers resistance to tetracycline
   5666..5725    +  terminator     his operon terminator: This putative transcriptin terminator from the E. coli his operon has a 2-bp deletion introduced during synthesis. Its efficiency has not been determined.
>Addgene plasmid #138224 | pFP.R275 | addgene full sequence | sequence record 273527 | Addgene NGS Result
TGCCACCTGACGTCTAAGAAAAGGAATATTCAGCAATTTGCCCGTGCCGAAGAAAGGCCCACCCGTGAAG
GTGAGCCAGTGAGTTGATTGCTACGTAATTAGTTAGTTAGCCCTTAGTGACTCGAATTCGCGGCCGCTTC
TAGAGTTATGACAACTTGACGGCTACATCATTCACTTTTTCTTCACAACCGGCACGGAACTCGCTCGGGC
TGGCCCCGGTGCATTTTTTAAATACCCGCGAGAAATAGAGTTGATCGTCAAAACCAACATTGCGACCGAC
GGTGGCGATAGGCATCCGGGTGGTGCTCAAAAGCAGCTTCGCCTGGCTGATACGTTGGTCCTCGCGCCAG
CTTAAGACGCTAATCCCTAACTGCTGGCGGAAAAGATGTGACAGACGCGACGGCGACAAGCAAACATGCT
GTGCGACGCTGGCGATATCAAAATTGCTGTCTGCCAGGTGATCGCTGATGTACTGACAAGCCTCGCGTAC
CCGATTATCCATCGGTGGATGGAGCGACTCGTTAATCGCTTCCATGCGCCGCAGTAACAATTGCTCAAGC
AGATTTATCGCCAGCAGCTCCGAATAGCGCCCTTCCCCTTGCCCGGCGTTAATGATTTGCCCAAACAGGT
CGCTGAAATGCGGCTGGTGCGCTTCATCCGGGCGAAAGAACCCCGTATTGGCAAATATTGACGGCCAGTT
AAGCCATTCATGCCAGTAGGCGCGCGGACGAAAGTAAACCCACTGGTGATACCATTCGCGAGCCTCCGGA
TGACGACCGTAGTGATGAATCTCTCCTGGCGGGAACAGCAAAATATCACCCGGTCGGCAAACAAATTCTC
GTCCCTGATTTTTCACCACCCCCTGACCGCGAATGGTGAGATTGAGAATATAACCTTTCATTCCCAGCGG
TCGGTCGATAAAAAAATCGAGATAACCGTTGGCCTCAATCGGCGTTAAACCCGCCACCAGATGGGCATTA
AACGAGTATCCCGGCAGCAGGGGATCATTTTGCGCTTCAGCCATACTTTTCATACTCCCGCCATTCAGAG
AAGAAACCAATTGTCCATATTGCATCAGACATTGCCGTCACTGCGTCTTTTACTGGCTCTTCTCGCTAAC
CAAACCGGTAACCCCGCTTATTAAAAGCATTCTGTAACAAAGCGGGACCAAAGCCATGACAAAAACGCGT
AACAAAAGTGTCTATAATCACGGCAGAAAAGTCCACATTGATTATTTGCACGGCGTCACACTTTGCTATG
CCATAGCATTTTTATCCATAAGATTAGCGGATCCTACCTGACGCTTTTTATCGCAACTCTCTACTGTTTC
TCCATTACTAGAGATTAAAGAGGAGAAATACTAGATGGTGAGCAAGGGCGAAGAAGACAACATGGCCATC
ATCAAGGAGTTCATGCGCTTCAAGGTGCACATGGAGGGCTCCGTGAACGGCCACGAGTTCGAGATCGAGG
GCGAGGGCGAGGGCCGCCCCTACGAGGGCACCCAGACCGCCAAGCTGAAGGTGACCAAGGGTGGCCCCCT
GCCCTTCGCCTGGGACATCCTGTCCCCTCAGTTCATGTACGGCTCCAAGGCCTACGTGAAGCACCCCGCC
GACATCCCCGACTACTTGAAGCTGTCCTTCCCCGAGGGCTTCAAGTGGGAGCGCGTGATGAACTTCGAGG
ACGGCGGCGTGGTGACCGTGACCCAGGACTCCTCCTTGCAGGACGGCGAGTTCATCTACAAGGTGAAGCT
GCGCGGCACCAACTTCCCCTCCGACGGCCCCGTAATGCAGAAGAAGACCATGGGCTGGGAGGCCTCCTCC
GAGCGGATGTACCCCGAGGACAGTGGTAAATGCTTTGCTAGGGATACCGAAGTTTATTATGAAAACGATA
CGGTACCACACATGGAATCAATTGAGGAGATGTATAGTAAATACGCCTCGATGAATGGGGAATTACCATT
CGATAATGGTTACGCAGTTCCATTAGATAATGTCTTTGTGTACACGTTGGACATCGCTAGTGGTGAAATT
AAGAAAACGAGGGCTTCATACATCTATCGCGAGAAGGTTGAGAAGCTCATTGAGATAAAACTATCCAGTG
GATACTCCCTTAAGGTTACTCCCTCTCACCCAGTTCTCCTCTTTAGAGATGGCCTGCAATGGGTCCCCGC
TGCTGAAGTTAAACCTGGAGATGTTGTTGTTGGTGTTAGGGAAGAGGTACTGAGAAGAAGAATAATATCC
AAAGGAGAACTTGAATTTCATGAGGTTTCCTCGGTAAGGATAATAGATTACAATAACTGGGTCTACGACC
TTGTAATTCCGGAAACCCACAACTTCATAGCTCCCAATGGACTTGTTCTCCATAATACGCAATTAGGCGC
CCTGAAGGGCGAGATCAAGCAGAGGCTGAAGCTGAAGGACGGCGGCCACTACGACGCTGAGGTCAAGACC
ACCTACAAGGCCAAGAAGCCCGTGCAGCTGCCCGGCGCCTACAACGTCAACATCAAGTTGGACATCACCT
CCCACAACGAGGACTACACCATCGTGGAACAGTACGAACGCGCCGAGGGCCGCCACTCCACCGGCGGCAT
GGACGAGCTGTACAAGCATCATCACCATCACCACTAATAATACTAGTAGCGGCCGCTGCAGGAGTCACTA
AGGGTTAGTTAGTTAGATTAGCAGAAAGTCAAAAGCCTCCGACCGGAGGCTTTTGACTAAAACTTCCCTT
GGGGTTATCATTGGGGCTCACTCAAAGGCGGTAATCAGATAAAAAAAATCCTTAGCTTTCGCTAAGGATG
ATTTCTGCTAGAGATGGAATAGACTGGATGGAGGCGGATAAAGTTGCAGGACCACTTCTGCGCTCGGCCC
TTCCGGCTGGCTGGTTTATTGCTGATAAATCTGGAGCCGGTGAGCGTGGGTCTCGCGGTATCATTGCAGC
ACTGGGGCCAGATGGTAAGCCCTCCCGTATCGTAGTTATCTACACGACGGGGAGTCAGGCAACTATGGAT
GAACGAAATAGACAGATCGCTGAGATAGGTGCCTCACTGATTAAGCATTGGTAACTGTCAGACCAAGTTT
ACTCATATATACTTTAGATTGATTTAAAACTTCATTTTTAATTTAAAAGGATCTAGGTGAAGATCCTTTT
TGATAATCTCATGACCAAAATCCCTTAACGTGAGTTTTCGTTCCACTGAGCGTCAGACCCCTTAATAAGA
TGATCTTCTTGAGATCGTTTTGGTCTGCGCGTAATCTCTTGCTCTGAAAACGAAAAAACCGCCTTGCAGG
GCGGTTTTCGAAGGTTCTCTGAGCTACCAACTCTTTGAACCGAGGTAACTGGCTTGGAGGAGCGCAGTCA
CCAAAACTTGTCCTTTCAGTTTAGCCTTAACCGGCGCATGACTTCAAGACTAACTCCTCTAAATCAATTA
CCAGTGGCTGCTGCCAGTGGTGCTTTTGCATGTCTTTCCGGGTTGGACTCAAGACGATAGTTACCGGATA
AGGCGCAGCGGTCGGACTGAACGGGGGGTTCGTGCATACAGTCCAGCTTGGAGCGAACTGCCTACCCGGA
ACTGAGTGTCAGGCGTGGAATGAGACAAACGCGGCCATAACAGCGGAATGACACCGGTAAACCGAAAGGC
AGGAACAGGAGAGCGCACGAGGGAGCCGCCAGGGGGAAACGCCTGGTATCTTTATAGTCCTGTCGGGTTT
CGCCACCACTGATTTGAGCGTCAGATTTCGTGATGCTTGTCAGGGGGGCGGAGCCTATGGAAAAACGGCT
TTGCCGCGGCCCTCTCACTTCCCTGTTAAGTATCTTCCTGGCATCTTCCAGGAAATCTCCGCCCCGTTCG
TAAGCCATTTCCGCTCGCCGCAGTCGAACGACCGAGCGTAGCGAGTCAGTGAGCGAGGAAGCGGAATATA
TCCTGTATCACATATTCTGCTGACGCACCGGTGCAGCCTTTTTTCTCCTGCCACATGAAGCACTTCACTG
ACACCCTCATCAGTGCCAACATAGTAAGCCAGTATACACTCCGCTAGCGCTGAGGTCTGCCTCGTGAAGA
AGGTGTTGCTGACTCATACCAGGCCTGAATCGCCCCATCATCCAGCCAGAAAGTGAGGGAGCCACGGTTG
ATGAGAGCTTTGTTGTAGGTGGACCAGTTGGTGATTTTGAACTTTTGCTTTGCCACGGAACGGTCTGCGT
TGTCGGGAAGATGCGTGATCTGATCCTTCAACTCAGCAAAAGTTCGATTTATTCAACAAAGCCACGTTGT
GTCTCAAAATCTCTGATGTTACATTGCACAAGATAAAAATATATCATCATGAACAATAAAACTGTCTGCT
TACATAAACAGTAATACAAGGGGTGTTTACTAGAGGAGATTCTCATGTTTGACAGCTTATCATCGATAAG
CTTTAATGCGGTAGTTTATCACAGTTAAATTGCTAACGCAGTCAGGCACCGTGTATGAAATCTAACAATG
CGCTCATCGTCATTCTCGGCACCGTCACCCTGGACGCTGTAGGCATAGGCTTGGTTATGCCGGTACTGCC
GGGCCTCTTGCGGGATATCGTCCATTCCGACAGTATTGCCAGTCACTATGGCGTGCTGCTTGCGCTCTAT
GCGTTGATGCAATTTCTTTGCGCACCCGTTCTCGGAGCCCTGTCCGACCGCTTTGGCCGCCGTCCAGTCC
TGCTCGCTTCGCTCCTTGGAGCCACTATCGACTACGCGATCATGGCGACCACACCCGTCCTGTGGATTCT
CTACGCCGGACGCATCGTGGCGGGCATCACGGGTGCCACAGGTGCGGTTGCTGGTGCCTATATCGCCGAC
ATCACCGATGGGGAAGATCGGGCTCGCCACTTCGGGCTCATGAGCGCTTGTTTCGGCGTGGGTATGGTGG
CAGGCCCCGTGGCCGGGGGACTGTTGGGTGCCATCTCCTTGCATGCACCATTCCTTGCGGCGGCGGTGCT
CAACGGCCTCAACCTCCTCCTGGGCTGCTTCCTTATGCAGGAATCGCATAAGGGAGAGCGCCGTCCGATG
CCCTTGCGTGCCTTCAATCCAGTCAGCTCCTTCCGGTGGGCGCGGGGCATGACTATCGTCGCCGCACTTA
TGACTGTTTTCTTTATCATGCAACTCGTAGGACAGGTTCCGGCAGCGCTCTGGGTCATTTTCGGCGAGGA
CCGCTTTCGCTGGAGCGCGACGATGATCGGCCTGTCGCTTGCGGTATTCGGAATCTTGCACGCCCTCGCT
CAAGCCTTCGTCACGGGCCCCGCCACCAAACGTTTCGGCGAGAAGCAGGCCATTATCGCGGGCATGGCGG
CCGACGCGCTGGGCTACGTCTTGCTGGCGTTCGCGACGCGCGGCTGGATGGCCTTCCCCATTATGATTCT
TCTCGCTTCCGGCGGCATCGGTATGCCCGCGTTGCAGGCCATGCTGTCCCGCCAAGTAGATGACGACCAT
CAGGGACAGCTTCAAGGGTCGCTCGCGGCTCTTACCAGCCTCACTTCGATCATTGGACCGCTGATCGTCA
CGGCGATTTATGCCGCCTCGGCGAGCACATGGAACGGGTTGGCATGGATTGTAGGTGCCGCCCTTTACCT
TGTCTGCCTCCCCGCGTTGCGTCGCGGTGCATGGAGCCGGGCCACCTCGACCTAATAATACTAGCTCCGG
CAAAAAAACGGGCAAGGTGTCACCACCCTGCCCTTTTTCTTTAAAACCGAAAAGATTACTTCGCGTT
